>Addgene plasmid #156742 | pD649-HAsp-BSG-Fc(DAPA)-AviTag-6xHis | addgene full sequence | sequence record 444422 | Addgene NGS Result
TTTCAATATTATTGAAGCATTTATCAGGGTTATTGTCTCATGAGCGGATACATATTTGAATGTATTTAGA
AAAATAAACAAATAGGGGTCAGTGTTACAACCAATTAACCAATTCTGAACATTATCGCGAGCCCATTTAT
ACCTGAATATGGCTCATAACACCCCTTGCTCATGACCAAAATCCCTTAACGTGAGTTACGCGCGCGTCGT
TCCACTGAGCGTCAGACCCCGTAGAAAAGATCAAAGGATCTTCTTGAGATCCTTTTTTTCTGCGCGTAAT
CTGCTGCTTGCAAACAAAAAAACCACCGCTACCAGCGGTGGTTTGTTTGCCGGATCAAGAGCTACCAACT
CTTTTTCCGAAGGTAACTGGCTTCAGCAGAGCGCAGATACCAAATACTGTTCTTCTAGTGTAGCCGTAGT
TAGCCCACCACTTCAAGAACTCTGTAGCACCGCCTACATACCTCGCTCTGCTAATCCTGTTACCAGTGGC
TGCTGCCAGTGGCGATAAGTCGTGTCTTACCGGGTTGGACTCAAGACGATAGTTACCGGATAAGGCGCAG
CGGTCGGGCTGAACGGGGGGTTCGTGCACACAGCCCAGCTTGGAGCGAACGACCTACACCGAACTGAGAT
ACCTACAGCGTGAGCTATGAGAAAGCGCCACGCTTCCCGAAGGGAGAAAGGCGGACAGGTATCCGGTAAG
CGGCAGGGTCGGAACAGGAGAGCGCACGAGGGAGCTTCCAGGGGGAAACGCCTGGTATCTTTATAGTCCT
GTCGGGTTTCGCCACCTCTGACTTGAGCGTCGATTTTTGTGATGCTCGTCAGGGGGGCGGAGCCTATGGA
AAAACGCCAGCAACGCGGCCTTTTTACGGTTCCTGGCCTTTTGCTGGCCTTTTGCTCACATGTTCTTTCC
TGCGTTATCCCCTGATTCTGTGGATAACCGTATTACCGCCTTTGAGTGAGCTGATACCGCTCGCCGCAGC
CGAACGACCGAGCGCAGCGAGTCAGTGAGCGAGGAAGCGGAAGGCGAGAGTAGGGAACTGCCAGGCATCA
AACTAAGCAGAAGGCCCCTGACGGATGGCCTTTTTGCGTTTCTACAAACTCTTTCTGTGTTGTAAAACGA
CGGCCAGTCTTAAGCTCGGGCCCCCTGGGCGGTTCTGATAACGAGTAATCGTTAATCCGCAAATAACGTA
AAAACCCGCTTCGGCGGGTTTTTTTATGGGGGGAGTTTAGGGAAAGAGCATTTGTCAGAATATTTAAGGG
CGCCTGTCACTTTGCTTGATATATGAGAATTATTTAACCTTATAAATGAGAAAAAAGCAACGCACTTTAA
ATAAGATACGTTGCTTTTTCGATTGATGAACACCTATAATTAAACTATTCATCTATTATTTATGATTTTT
TGTATATACAATATTTCTAGTTTGTTAAAGAGAATTAAGAAAATAAATCTCGAAAATAATAAAGGGAAAA
TCAGTTTTTGATATCAAAATTATACATGTCAACGATAATACAAAATATAATACAAACTATAAGATGTTAT
CAGTATTTATTATCATTTAGAATAAATTTTGTGTCGCCCTTAATTGTGAGCGGATAACAATTACGAGCTT
CATGCACAGTGGCGTTGACTCAATATTGGCCATTAGCCATATTATTCATTGGTTATATAGCATAAATCAA
TATTGGCTATTGGCCATTGCATACGTTGTATCTATATCATAATATGTACATTTATATTGGCTCATGTCCA
ATATGACCGCCATGTTGGCATTGATTATTGACTAGTTATTAATAGTAATCAATTACGGGGTCATTAGTTC
ATAGCCCATATATGGAGTTCCGCGTTACATAACTTACGGTAAATGGCCCGCCTGGCTGACCGCCCAACGA
CCCCCGCCCATTGACGTCAATAATGACGTATGTTCCCATAGTAACGCCAATAGGGACTTTCCATTGACGT
CAATGGGTGGAGTATTTACGGTAAACTGCCCACTTGGCAGTACATCAAGTGTATCATATGCCAAGTACGC
CCCCTATTGACGTCAATGACGGTAAATGGCCCGCCTGGCATTATGCCCAGTACATGACCTTATGGGACTT
TCCTACTTGGCAGTACATCTACGTATTAGTCATCGCTATTACCATGGTGATGCGGTTTTGGCAGTACATC
AATGGGCGTGGATAGCGGTTTGACTCACGGGGATTTCCAAGTCTCCACCCCATTGACGTCAATGGGAGTT
TGTTTTGGCACCAAAATCAACGGGACTTTCCAAAATGTCGTAACAACTCCGCCCCATTGACGCAAATGGG
CGGTAGGCGTGTACGGTGGGAGGTCTATATAAGCAGAGCTCGTTTAGTGAACCGTCAGATCGCCTGGAGA
CGCCATCCACGCTGTTTTGACCTCCATAGAAGACACCGGGACCGATCCAGCCTCCGCGGCCGGGAACGGT
GCATTGGAACGCGGATTCCCCGTGCCAAGAGTGACGTAAGTACCGCCTATAGAGTCTATAGGCCCACCCC
CTTGGCTTCGTTAGAACGCGGCTACAATTAATACATAACCTTATGTATCATACACATACGATTTAGGTGA
CACTATAGAATAACATCCACTTTGCCTTTCTCTCCACAGGTGTCCACTCCCAGGTCCAACTGCACCTCGG
TTCTATCGAAAACGCGCCTGCTAGCGCCACCATGAAGACCATCATTGCCCTGAGCTACATCTTCTGCCTG
GTGTTCGCTGCGGCCGCCGCATCTGGTGCTGCTGGATTTGTTCAGGCTCCCCTGTCTCAGCAGAGATGGG
TTGGAGGATCTGTGGAACTGCACTGTGAAGCCGTGGGAAGCCCTGTGCCTGAGATCCAATGGTGGTTCGA
AGGACAGGGCCCCAACGATACCTGTTCTCAACTGTGGGATGGCGCCAGACTGGACAGAGTGCACATCCAC
GCCACATATCACCAGCACGCCGCCAGCACCATCAGCATCGATACACTGGTGGAAGAGGACACCGGCACCT
ACGAGTGCAGAGCCAGCAACGACCCCGACAGAAATCACCTGACACGGGCCCCTAGAGTGAAATGGGTTCG
AGCACAGGCAGTGGTGCTGGTGCTGGAACCTGGCACCGTGTTTACCACAGTGGAAGATCTGGGCAGCAAG
ATCCTGCTGACCTGCAGCCTGAATGACAGCGCCACCGAAGTGACAGGCCACAGATGGCTGAAAGGCGGCG
TGGTGCTGAAAGAAGATGCCCTGCCTGGCCAGAAAACCGAGTTCAAGGTGGACTCCGATGACCAGTGGGG
CGAGTACAGCTGTGTGTTCCTGCCTGAACCTATGGGCACCGCCAATATCCAGCTGCACGGACCTCCAAGA
GTGAAGGCCGTGAAGTCCAGCGAGCACATCAATGAGGGCGAGACAGCCATGCTCGTGTGCAAGTCTGAAA
GCGTGCCACCTGTGACCGACTGGGCCTGGTACAAGATCACCGATAGCGAGGACAAGGCCCTGATGAACGG
CAGCGAGAGCAGATTCTTCGTGTCCTCTAGCCAGGGCAGAAGCGAGCTGCACATCGAGAACCTGAACATG
GAAGCCGATCCTGGCCAGTACAGATGCAACGGCACAAGCAGCAAGGGCAGCGATCAGGCCATCATCACCC
TGAGAGTCAGAAGCCACCTGGCTGGCGCGCCGGGCGGCGACAAGACCCACACCTGCCCCCCCTGCCCAGC
TCCAGAACTGCTGGGAGGGCCTTCCGTGTTCCTGTTCCCCCCCAAGCCCAAGGACACCCTGATGATCAGC
AGGACCCCCGAGGTGACCTGCGTGGTGGTGGCCGTGTCCCACGAGGACCCAGAGGTGAAGTTCAACTGGT
ACGTGGACGGCGTGGAGGTGCACAACGCCAAGACCAAGCCCAGAGAGGAGCAGTACAACAGCACCTACAG
GGTGGTGTCCGTGCTGACCGTGCTGCACCAGGACTGGCTGAACGGCAAAGAATACAAGTGCAAAGTCTCC
AACAAGGCCCTGGCTGCCCCAATCGAAAAGACAATCAGCAAGGCCAAGGGCCAGCCACGGGAGCCCCAGG
TGTACACCCTGCCCCCCAGCCGGGAGGAGATGACCAAGAACCAGGTGTCCCTGACCTGTCTGGTGAAGGG
CTTCTACCCCAGCGATATCGCCGTGGAGTGGGAGAGCAACGGCCAGCCCGAGAACAACTACAAGACCACC
CCCCCAGTGCTGGACAGCGACGGCAGCTTCTTCCTGTACAGCAAGCTGACCGTGGACAAGTCCAGGTGGC
AGCAGGGCAACGTGTTCAGCTGCAGCGTGATGCACGAGGCCCTGCACAACCACTACACCCAGAAGTCCCT
GAGCCTGAGCCCCGGCGGCAGCGGTCTTAATGATATTTTCGAGGCTCAGAAGATTGAGTGGCATGAACAC
CACCACCATCACCACTAAGGCCGGCCTGTAGTCACTGGCACAACGCGTTACCCGGTAAGCCAATCGGGTA
TACACGGTCGTCATACTGCAGACAGGGTTCTTCTACTTTGCAAGATAGTCTTGAGTAGTAAAATAAATAG
ATAGAGAAAATCAGCCTCGACTGTGCCTTCTAGTTGCCAGCCATCTGTTGTTTGCCCCTCCCCCGTGCCT
TCCTTGACCCTGGAAGGTGCCACTCCCACTGTCCTTTCCTAATAAAATGAGGAAATTGCATCACAACACT
CAACCCTATCTCGGTCTATTCTTTTGATTTATAAGGGATTTTGCCGATTTCGGCCTATTGGTTAAAAAAT
GAGCTGATTTAACAAAAATTTAACGCGAATTAATTCTGTGGAATGTGTGTCAGTTAGGGTGTGGAAAGTC
CCCAGGCTCCCCAGCAGGCAGAAGTATGCAAAGCATGCATCTCAATTAGTCAGCAACCAGGTGTGGAAAG
TCCCCAGGCTCCCCAGCAGGCAGAAGTATGCAAAGCATGCATCTCAATTAGTCAGCAACCATAGTCCCGC
CCCTAACTCCGCCCATCCCGCCCCTAACTCCGCCCAGTTCCGCCCATTCTCCGCCCCATGGCTGACTAAT
TTTTTTTATTTATGCAGAGGCCGAGGCCGCCTCTGCCTCTGAGCTATTCCAGAAGTAGTGAGGAGGCTTT
TTTGGAGGCCTAGGCTTTTGCAAAAAGCTCCCGGGAGCTTGTATATCCATTTTCGGATCTGATCAGCACG
TGTTGACAATTAATCATCGGCATAGTATATCGGCATAGTATAATACGACAAGGTGAGGAACTAAACCATG
ACCGAGTACAAGCCCACGGTGCGCCTCGCCACCCGCGACGACGTCCCCAGGGCCGTACGCACCCTCGCCG
CCGCGTTCGCCGACTACCCCGCCACGCGCCACACCGTCGATCCGGACCGCCACATCGAGCGGGTCACCGA
GCTGCAAGAACTCTTCCTCACGCGCGTCGGGCTCGACATCGGCAAGGTGTGGGTCGCGGACGACGGCGCC
GCGGTGGCGGTCTGGACCACGCCGGAGAGCGTCGAAGCGGGGGCGGTGTTCGCCGAGATCGGCCCGCGCA
TGGCCGAGTTGAGCGGTTCCCGGCTGGCCGCGCAGCAACAGATGGAAGGCCTCCTGGCGCCGCACCGGCC
CAAGGAGCCCGCGTGGTTCCTGGCCACCGTCGGCGTCTCGCCCGACCACCAGGGCAAGGGTCTGGGCAGC
GCCGTCGTGCTCCCCGGAGTGGAGGCGGCCGAGCGCGCCGGGGTGCCCGCCTTCCTGGAGACATCCGCGC
CCCGCAACCTCCCCTTCTACGAGCGGCTCGGCTTCACCGTCACCGCCGACGTCGAGGTGCCCGAAGGACC
GCGCACCTGGTGCATGACCCGCAAGCCCGGTGCCTGACACGTGCTACGAGATTTCGATTCCACCGCCGCC
TTCTATGAAAGGTTGGGCTTCGGAATCGTTTTCCGGGACGCCGGCTGGATGATCCTCCAGCGCGGGGATC
TCATGCTGGAGTTCTTCGCCCACCCCAACTTGTTTATTGCAGCTTATAATGGTTACAAATAAAGCAATAG
CATCACAAATTTCACAAATAAAGCATTTTTTTCACTGCATTCTAGTTGTGGTTTGTCCAAACTCATCAAT
GTATCTTATCATGTCTGTATACCGTCGACCTCTAGCTAGAGCTTGGCGTAATCATGGTCATTACCAATGC
TTAATCAGTGAGGCACCTATCTCAGCGATCTGTCTATTTCGTTCATCCATAGTTGCCTGACTCCCCGTCG
TGTAGATAACTACGATACGGGAGGGCTTACCATCTGGCCCCAGCGCTGCGATGATACCGCGAGAACCACG
CTCACCGGCTCCGGATTTATCAGCAATAAACCAGCCAGCCGGAAGGGCCGAGCGCAGAAGTGGTCCTGCA
ACTTTATCCGCCTCCATCCAGTCTATTAATTGTTGCCGGGAAGCTAGAGTAAGTAGTTCGCCAGTTAATA
GTTTGCGCAACGTTGTTGCCATCGCTACAGGCATCGTGGTGTCACGCTCGTCGTTTGGTATGGCTTCATT
CAGCTCCGGTTCCCAACGATCAAGGCGAGTTACATGATCCCCCATGTTGTGCAAAAAAGCGGTTAGCTCC
TTCGGTCCTCCGATCGTTGTCAGAAGTAAGTTGGCCGCAGTGTTATCACTCATGGTTATGGCAGCACTGC
ATAATTCTCTTACTGTCATGCCATCCGTAAGATGCTTTTCTGTGACTGGTGAGTACTCAACCAAGTCATT
CTGAGAATAGTGTATGCGGCGACCGAGTTGCTCTTGCCCGGCGTCAATACGGGATAATACCGCGCCACAT
AGCAGAACTTTAAAAGTGCTCATCATTGGAAAACGTTCTTCGGGGCGAAAACTCTCAAGGATCTTACCGC
TGTTGAGATCCAGTTCGATGTAACCCACTCGTGCACCCAACTGATCTTCAGCATCTTTTACTTTCACCAG
CGTTTCTGGGTGAGCAAAAACAGGAAGGCAAAATGCCGCAAAAAAGGGAATAAGGGCGACACGGAAATGT
TGAATACTCATATTCTTCCTT
Features (pLannotate 1.2.2; 21 found; start..end, strand, type, name):
    119..143     -  CDS            KanR (fragment): aminoglycoside phosphotransferase; aph(3')-Ia; confers resistance to kanamycin
    254..842     +  rep_origin     ori: high-copy-number ColE1/pMB1/pBR322/pUC origin of replication
   1067..1084    +  terminator     rrnB T2 terminator (fragment): transcription terminator T2 from the E. coli rrnB gene
   1109..1128    -  CDS            lacZα (fragment): LacZα fragment of β-galactosidase; lacZ fragment
   1584..1600    +  protein_bind   lac operator: The lac repressor binds to the lac operator to inhibit transcription in E. coli. This inhibition can be relieved by adding lactose or isopropyl-β-D-thiogalactopyranoside (IPTG). lac repressor encoded by lacI
   1843..2146    +  enhancer       CMV enhancer: human cytomegalovirus immediate early enhancer
   2147..2350    +  promoter       CMV promoter: human cytomegalovirus (CMV) immediate early promoter
   2486..2529    +  intron         CMV intron (fragment): modified intron A from human cytomegalovirus
   2581..2599    +  promoter       SP6 promoter: promoter for bacteriophage SP6 RNA polymerase
   2603..2640    +  CDS            IgH signal sequence (fragment): signal sequence from the mouse immunoglobulin heavy chain variable region
   2749..3663    +  CDS            BSG (fragment): BASI_HUMAN - Experimental evidence at protein level: Swiss-Prot protein existence level 1. [Isoform 2]: (Microbial infection) Promotes entry of pentamer-expressing human cytomegalovirus (HCMV) into epithelial and endothelial cells. From Homo sapiens (Human).
   3679..4356    +  CDS            IGHG1 (fragment): IGHG1_HUMAN - Experimental evidence at protein level: Swiss-Prot protein existence level 1. Constant region of immunoglobulin heavy chains. Immunoglobulins, also known as antibodies, are membrane-bound or secreted glycoproteins produced by B lymphocytes. In the recognition phase of humoral immunity, the membrane-bound immunoglobulins serve as receptors which, upon binding of a specific antigen, trigger the clonal expansion and differentiation of B lymphocytes into immunoglobulins- secreting plasma cells. Secreted immunoglobulins mediate the effector phase of humoral immunity, which results in
   4571..4682    +  polyA_signal   bGH poly(A) signal: bovine growth hormone polyadenylation signal
   4683..4791    +  rep_origin     f1 ori (fragment): f1 bacteriophage origin of replication; arrow indicates direction of (+) strand synthesis
   4805..5134    +  promoter       SV40 promoter: SV40 enhancer and early promoter
   5182..5229    +  promoter       EM7 promoter: synthetic bacterial promoter&nbsp
   5248..5847    +  CDS            PuroR (fragment): puromycin N-acetyltransferase; pac from Streptomyces; confers resistance to puromycin
   5857..5982    +  CDS            ble (fragment): BLE_KLEPN - Experimental evidence at protein level: Swiss-Prot protein existence level 1. Binding protein with a strong affinity to the bleomycin family of antibiotics. Binds to CL990; an antimitotic-antibiotic compound. From Klebsiella pneumoniae.
   5977..6098    +  polyA_signal   SV40 poly(A) signal: SV40 polyadenylation signal
   6151..7011    -  CDS            AmpR: β-lactamase; bla; confers resistance to ampicillin, carbenicillin, and related antibiotics
   7014..89      -  promoter       AmpR promoter (fragment) (across the origin): bla
