[The description below was written by a language model from this plasmid's Addgene catalogue record and pLannotate feature annotations shown in this document.]
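Description:
pD649-HAsp-BSG-Fc(DAPA)-AviTag-6xHis is a mammalian expression plasmid of about 7.0 kb, built on the pD649 backbone, for producing the extracellular domain of human basigin (BSG, also known as CD147 or EMMPRIN) as a secreted Fc fusion protein. In bacteria it is maintained at high copy from a ColE1/pUC-type origin and selected with ampicillin through the β-lactamase gene. The sequence annotation also detects short remnants of other elements (KanR, lacZα, f1 ori, rrnB T2 terminator), which appear to be non-functional fragments of the backbone.

Expression is driven by the CMV immediate-early enhancer and promoter, followed by a fragment of CMV intron A and an SP6 promoter, which could support in vitro transcription. The name indicates an "HAsp" signal peptide, and the annotation tool marks a partial match to an immunoglobulin heavy-chain signal sequence just upstream of the insert; either way, an N-terminal leader directs the product into the secretory pathway. The 915 bp BSG ectodomain, cloned between retained NotI and AscI sites, is fused in frame to a human IgG1 Fc carrying the D265A and P329A (DAPA) substitutions, generally used to reduce Fc effector binding. This is followed by an AviTag for site-specific biotinylation by BirA and a 6xHis tag for metal-affinity purification, with a bGH polyadenylation signal terminating the transcript. A separate SV40 promoter/EM7 cassette with a puromycin resistance gene and SV40 poly(A) signal could allow selection of stable mammalian lines.

The plasmid belongs to a collection made for a human immunoglobulin-superfamily cell-surface interactome screen. The depositor notes that some plasmids in the collection may carry an IS4-like transposase insertion upstream of the CMV promoter; none is annotated here.
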