Addgene plasmid #156742: pD649-HAsp-BSG-Fc(DAPA)-AviTag-6xHis
Purpose: Mammalian expression of cell-surface protein extracellular domain fused to Fc(DAPA)-Avi-6xHis. Protein is secreted from cells.
Depositing lab: Chris Garcia. Depositing organization: Stanford University. Publication: A Human IgSF Cell-Surface Interactome Reveals a Complex Network of Protein-Protein Interactions. Wojtowicz WM, Vielmetter J, Fernandes RA, Siepe DH, Eastman CL, Chisholm GB, Cox S, Klock H, Anderson PW, Rue SM, Miller JJ, Glaser SM, Bragstad ML, Vance J, Lam AW, Lesley SA, Zinn K, Garcia KC. Cell. 2020 Aug 20;182(4):1027-1043.e17. doi: 10.1016/j.cell.2020.07.025. PubMed 32822567.
Backbone
  Vector backbone: pD649
  Backbone size w/o insert (bp): 6106
  Vector type: Mammalian Expression
Growth in bacteria
  Bacterial resistance: Ampicillin, 100 μg/mL
  Growth temperature: 37°C
  Growth strain: DH5alpha
  Copy number: High Copy
Gene/Insert
  Gene/Insert name: BSG (alt name: BASI)
  Species: H. sapiens (human)
  Insert size (bp): 915
  Mutation: Fc region of human IgG contains D265A and P329A mutations (DAPA)
  Entrez Gene: BSG (a.k.a. 5F7, CD147, EMMPRIN, EMPRIN, HAb18G, OK, TCSF)
  Promoter: CMV/SP6
  Tag / fusion protein: Fc(DAPA)-AviTag-6xHis (C terminal on backbone)
  Cloning method: Restriction Enzyme; 5′ cloning site GCGGCCGC (not destroyed); 3′ cloning site GGCGCGCC (not destroyed)
  Sequencing primers: 5′ ATTTAGGTGACACTATAG; 3′ CACGTACCAGTTGAACTTCACC
Resource information
  A portion of this plasmid was derived from a plasmid made by: synthesis by ThermoFisher
Terms and licenses: Academic/Nonprofit Terms; Industry Terms: Not Available to Industry
Depositor comments: Some plasmids in this collection may have an IS4-like element ISVsa5 family transposase upstream of the CMV promoter.
How to cite: pD649-HAsp-BSG-Fc(DAPA)-AviTag-6xHis was a gift from Chris Garcia (Addgene plasmid # 156742 ; http://n2t.net/addgene:156742 ; RRID:Addgene_156742)
