>Addgene plasmid #156742 | pD649-HAsp-BSG-Fc(DAPA)-AviTag-6xHis | depositor partial sequence | sequence record 302594 | insert (extracellular domain)
GCATCTGGTGCTGCTGGATTTGTTCAGGCTCCCCTGTCTCAGCAGAGATGGGTTGGAGGATCTGTGGAAC
TGCACTGTGAAGCCGTGGGAAGCCCTGTGCCTGAGATCCAATGGTGGTTCGAAGGACAGGGCCCCAACGA
TACCTGTTCTCAACTGTGGGATGGCGCCAGACTGGACAGAGTGCACATCCACGCCACATATCACCAGCAC
GCCGCCAGCACCATCAGCATCGATACACTGGTGGAAGAGGACACCGGCACCTACGAGTGCAGAGCCAGCA
ACGACCCCGACAGAAATCACCTGACACGGGCCCCTAGAGTGAAATGGGTTCGAGCACAGGCAGTGGTGCT
GGTGCTGGAACCTGGCACCGTGTTTACCACAGTGGAAGATCTGGGCAGCAAGATCCTGCTGACCTGCAGC
CTGAATGACAGCGCCACCGAAGTGACAGGCCACAGATGGCTGAAAGGCGGCGTGGTGCTGAAAGAAGATG
CCCTGCCTGGCCAGAAAACCGAGTTCAAGGTGGACTCCGATGACCAGTGGGGCGAGTACAGCTGTGTGTT
CCTGCCTGAACCTATGGGCACCGCCAATATCCAGCTGCACGGACCTCCAAGAGTGAAGGCCGTGAAGTCC
AGCGAGCACATCAATGAGGGCGAGACAGCCATGCTCGTGTGCAAGTCTGAAAGCGTGCCACCTGTGACCG
ACTGGGCCTGGTACAAGATCACCGATAGCGAGGACAAGGCCCTGATGAACGGCAGCGAGAGCAGATTCTT
CGTGTCCTCTAGCCAGGGCAGAAGCGAGCTGCACATCGAGAACCTGAACATGGAAGCCGATCCTGGCCAG
TACAGATGCAACGGCACAAGCAGCAAGGGCAGCGATCAGGCCATCATCACCCTGAGAGTCAGAAGCCACC
TGGCT
